>Addgene plasmid #153261 | pDGE663 | addgene full sequence | sequence record 307066 | Addgene NGS Result
TCGCGCGTTTCGGTGATGACGGTGAAAACCTCTGACACATGCAGCTCCCGGAGACGGTCACAGCTTGTCT
GTAAGCGGATGCCGGGAGCAGACAAGCCCGTCAGGGCGCGTCAGCGGGTGTTGGCGGGTGTCGGGGCTGG
CTTAACTATGCGGCATCAGAGCAGATTGTACTGAGAGTGCACCATATGCGGTGTGAAATACCGCACAGAT
GCGTAAGGAGAAAATACCGCATCAGGCGCCATTCGCCATTCAGGCTGCGCAACTGTTGGGAAGGGCGATC
GGTGCGGGCCTCTTCGCTATTACGCCAGCTGGCGAAAGGGGGATGTGCTGCAAGGCGATTAAGTTGGGTA
ACGCCAGGGTTTTCCCAGTCACGACGTTGTAAAACGACGGCCAGTGAATTCGAGCTCGGTACCTCGCGAA
TGCATCTAGATTTGGTCTCATGCGCAAGAGAAATAAGAAAAAGGCCGGCCCATTTAGATTGAAGATCCAG
GCCCAGGCCCGTAAAAGAAACCCAACAAGCAAATTCTCCCTCATCGCTTATACAAAGCTACTTTGCCTCG
TTTATATAGCGGAATATGAACATGTATGATTGAAGTCTTCTGAGACGTTGATCGGCACGTAAGAGGTTCC
AACTTTCACCATAATGAAATAAGATCACTACCGGGCGTATTTTTTGAGTTATCGAGATTTTCAGGAGCTA
AGGAAGCTAAAATGGAGAAAAAAATCACTGGATATACCACCGTTGATATATCCCAATGGCATCGTAAAGA
ACATTTTGAGGCATTTCAGTCAGTTGCTCAATGTACCTATAACCAGACCGTTCAGCTGGATATTACGGCC
TTTTTAAAGACCGTAAAGAAAAATAAGCACAAGTTTTATCCGGCCTTTATTCACATTCTTGCCCGCCTGA
TGAATGCTCATCCGGAATTCCGTATGGCAATGAAAGACGGTGAGCTGGTGATATGGGATAGTGTTCACCC
TTGTTACACCGTTTTCCATGAGCAAACTGAAACGTTTTCATCGCTCTGGAGTGAATACCACGACGATTTC
CGGCAGTTTCTACACATATATTCGCAAGATGTGGCGTGTTACGGTGAAAACCTGGCCTATTTCCCTAAAG
GGTTTATTGAGAATATGTTTTTCGTCTCAGCCAATCCCTGGGTGAGTTTCACCAGTTTTGATTTAAACGT
GGCCAATATGGACAACTTCTTCGCCCCCGTTTTCACCATGGGCAAATATTATACGCAAGGCGACAAGGTG
CTGATGCCGCTGGCGATTCAGGTTCATCATGCCGTTTGTGATGGCTTCCATGTCGGCAGAATGCTTAATG
AATTACAACAGTACTGCGATGAGTGGCAGGGGGGGCGTAAACGCCGCGTGGATCCGGCTTACTAAAAGCC
AGATAACAGTATGCGTATTTGCGCGCTGATTTTTGCGGTATAAGAATATATACTGATATGTATACCCGAA
GTATGTCAAAAAGAGGTATGCTATGAAGCAGCGTATTACAGTGACAGTTGACAGCGACAGCTATCAGTTG
CTCAAGGCATATATGATGTCAATATCTCCGGTCTGGTAAGCACAACCATGCAGAATGAAGCCCGTCGTCT
GCGTGCCGAACGCTGGAAAGCGGAAAATCAGGAAGGGATGGCTGAGGTCGCCCGGTTTATTGAAATGAAC
GGCTCTTTTGCTGACGAGAACAGGGGCTGGTGAAATGCAGTTTAAGGTTTACACCTATAAAAGAGAGAGC
CGTTATCGTCTGTTTGTGGATGTACAGAGTGATATTATTGACACGCCCGGGCGACGGATGGTGATCCCCC
TGGCCAGTGCACGTCTGCTGTCAGATAAAGTCTCCCGTGAACTTTACCCGGTGGTGCATATCGGGGATGA
AAGCTGGCGCATGATGACCACCGATATGGCCAGTGTGCCGGTTTCCGTTATCGGGGAAGAAGTGGCTGAT
CTCAGCCACCGCGAAAATGACATCAAAAACGCCATTAACCTGATGTTCTGGGGAATATAAATGTCAGGCT
CCCTTATACACAGCCAGTCGAAGACTTGTTTCAGAGCTATGCTGGAAACAGCATAGCAAGTTGAAATAAG
GCTAGTCCGTTATCAACTTGAAAAAGTGGCACCGAGTCGGTGCTTTTTTTTGCTTAGAGACCTTTATCGG
ATCCCGGGCCCGTCGACTGCAGAGGCCTGCATGCAAGCTTGGCGTAATCATGGTCATAGCTGTTTCCTGT
GTGAAATTGTTATCCGCTCACAATTCCACACAACATACGAGCCGGAAGCATAAAGTGTAAAGCCTGGGGT
GCCTAATGAGTGAGCTAACTCACATTAATTGCGTTGCGCTCACTGCCCGCTTTCCAGTCGGGAAACCTGT
CGTGCCAGCTGCATTAATGAATCGGCCAACGCGCGGGGAGAGGCGGTTTGCGTATTGGGCGCTCTTCCGC
TTCCTCGCTCACTGACTCGCTGCGCTCGGTCGTTCGGCTGCGGCGAGCGGTATCAGCTCACTCAAAGGCG
GTAATACGGTTATCCACAGAATCAGGGGATAACGCAGGAAAGAACATGTGAGCAAAAGGCCAGCAAAAGG
CCAGGAACCGTAAAAAGGCCGCGTTGCTGGCGTTTTTCCATAGGCTCCGCCCCCCTGACGAGCATCACAA
AAATCGACGCTCAAGTCAGAGGTGGCGAAACCCGACAGGACTATAAAGATACCAGGCGTTTCCCCCTGGA
AGCTCCCTCGTGCGCTCTCCTGTTCCGACCCTGCCGCTTACCGGATACCTGTCCGCCTTTCTCCCTTCGG
GAAGCGTGGCGCTTTCTCATAGCTCACGCTGTAGGTATCTCAGTTCGGTGTAGGTCGTTCGCTCCAAGCT
GGGCTGTGTGCACGAACCCCCCGTTCAGCCCGACCGCTGCGCCTTATCCGGTAACTATCGTCTTGAGTCC
AACCCGGTAAGACACGACTTATCGCCACTGGCAGCAGCCACTGGTAACAGGATTAGCAGAGCGAGGTATG
TAGGCGGTGCTACAGAGTTCTTGAAGTGGTGGCCTAACTACGGCTACACTAGAAGAACAGTATTTGGTAT
CTGCGCTCTGCTGAAGCCAGTTACCTTCGGAAAAAGAGTTGGTAGCTCTTGATCCGGCAAACAAACCACC
GCTGGTAGCGGTGGTTTTTTTGTTTGCAAGCAGCAGATTACGCGCAGAAAAAAAGGATCTCAAGAAGATC
CTTTGATCTTTTCTACGGGGTCTGACGCTCAGTGGAACGAAAACTCACGTTAAGGGATTTTGGTCATGAG
ATTATCAAAAAGGATCTTCACCTAGATCCTTTTAAATTAAAAATGAAGTTTTAAATCAATCTAAAGTATA
TATGAGTAAACTTGGTCTGACAGTTACCAATGCTTAATCAGTGAGGCACCTATCTCAGCGATCTGTCTAT
TTCGTTCATCCATAGTTGCCTGACTCCCCGTCGTGTAGATAACTACGATACGGGAGGGCTTACCATCTGG
CCCCAGTGCTGCAATGATACCGCGAGATCCACGCTCACCGGCTCCAGATTTATCAGCAATAAACCAGCCA
GCCGGAAGGGCCGAGCGCAGAAGTGGTCCTGCAACTTTATCCGCCTCCATCCAGTCTATTAATTGTTGCC
GGGAAGCTAGAGTAAGTAGTTCGCCAGTTAATAGTTTGCGCAACGTTGTTGCCATTGCTACAGGCATCGT
GGTGTCACGCTCGTCGTTTGGTATGGCTTCATTCAGCTCCGGTTCCCAACGATCAAGGCGAGTTACATGA
TCCCCCATGTTGTGCAAAAAAGCGGTTAGCTCCTTCGGTCCTCCGATCGTTGTCAGAAGTAAGTTGGCCG
CAGTGTTATCACTCATGGTTATGGCAGCACTGCATAATTCTCTTACTGTCATGCCATCCGTAAGATGCTT
TTCTGTGACTGGTGAGTACTCAACCAAGTCATTCTGAGAATAGTGTATGCGGCGACCGAGTTGCTCTTGC
CCGGCGTCAATACGGGATAATACCGCGCCACATAGCAGAACTTTAAAAGTGCTCATCATTGGAAAACGTT
CTTCGGGGCGAAAACTCTCAAGGATCTTACCGCTGTTGAGATCCAGTTCGATGTAACCCACTCGTGCACC
CAACTGATCTTCAGCATCTTTTACTTTCACCAGCGTTTCTGGGTGAGCAAAAACAGGAAGGCAAAATGCC
GCAAAAAAGGGAATAAGGGCGACACGGAAATGTTGAATACTCATACTCTTCCTTTTTCAATATTATTGAA
GCATTTATCAGGGTTATTGTCTCATGAGCGGATACATATTTGAATGTATTTAGAAAAATAAACAAATAGG
GGTTCCGCGCACATTTCCCCGAAAAGTGCCACCTGACGTCTAAGAAACCATTATTATCATGACATTAACC
TATAAAAATAGGCGTATCACGAGGCCCTTTCGTC
Features (pLannotate 1.2.2; 15 found; start..end, strand, type, name):
    137..236     +  misc_feature   bom (fragment): basis of mobility region from pBR322
    242..399     -  CDS            lacZα (fragment): LacZα fragment of β-galactosidase; lacZ fragment
    609..711     +  promoter       cat promoter: promoter of the E. coli cat gene encoding chloramphenicol acetyltransferase
    712..1370    +  CDS            CmR: chloramphenicol acetyltransferase; cat; confers resistance to chloramphenicol
   1552..1710    +  CDS            ccdA (fragment): CCDA_ECO57 - Also known as H, letA. Experimental evidence at protein level: Swiss-Prot protein existence level 1. Antitoxin component of a type II toxin-antitoxin (TA) system which inhibits the post-segregational killing (PSK) of plasmid-free cells, also referred to as a plasmid addiction system. Binds to and blocks the activity of CcdB; will also remove bound CcdB protein from the CcdB-GyrA complex by forming a CcdA-CcdB complex, a process termed rejuvenation. Functions as a transcriptional corepressor for the ccdAB operon, repression also requires CcdB (By similarity). From Escherichia coli
   1715..2017    +  CDS            ccdB: CCDB_ECOLI - Also known as G, letB, letD. Experimental evidence at protein level: Swiss-Prot protein existence level 1. Toxic component of a type II toxin-antitoxin (TA) system, functioning in plasmid maintainence. Responsible for the post- segregational killing (PSK) of plasmid-free cells, also referred to as a plasmid addiction system. Half-life of over 2 hours. Cell killing by CcdB is accompanied by filamentation, defects in chromosome and plasmid segregation, defects in cell division, formation of anucleate cells, decreased DNA synthesis and plasmid loss. Interferes with the activity of DN
   2076..2143    +  misc_RNA       tracrRNA (fragment): trans-activating CRISPR RNA for the Streptococcus pyogenes CRISPR/Cas9 system
   2247..2263    -  protein_bind   lac operator: The lac repressor binds to the lac operator to inhibit transcription in E. coli. This inhibition can be relieved by adding lactose or isopropyl-β-D-thiogalactopyranoside (IPTG). lac repressor encoded by lacI
   2271..2301    -  promoter       lac promoter: promoter for the E. coli lac operon
   2316..2337    -  protein_bind   CAP binding site: CAP binding activates transcription in the presence of cAMP. E. coli catabolite activator protein
   2350..2442    -  CDS            lacI (fragment): lac repressor; lacI; The lac repressor binds to the lac operator to inhibit transcription in E. coli. This inhibition can be relieved by adding lactose or isopropyl-β-D-thiogalactopyranoside (IPTG).
   2625..3213    -  rep_origin     ori: high-copy-number ColE1/pMB1/pBR322/pUC origin of replication
   3384..4244    -  CDS            AmpR: β-lactamase; bla; confers resistance to ampicillin, carbenicillin, and related antibiotics
   4245..4349    -  promoter       AmpR promoter: bla
   4444..35      +  CDS            rop (fragment) (across the origin): Rop protein, which maintains plasmids at low copy number; rop
