[The description below was written by a language model from this plasmid's Addgene catalogue record and pLannotate feature annotations shown in this document.]
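Description:
pDGE663 is an empty CRISPR shuttle vector, designated an M6E module, built on the high-copy pUC57-BsaI backbone and intended for assembling single guide RNA transcriptional units for plant genome editing. It replicates in E. coli from a ColE1/pUC-type origin and carries an ampicillin resistance gene (β-lactamase with its own promoter) on the backbone. Remnants of the lac region (lac promoter, operator, CAP site, and fragments of lacZα and lacI), together with bom and rop fragments, are backbone leftovers rather than functional payload.

The cloning site is occupied by a counter-selection cassette comprising a chloramphenicol acetyltransferase gene under the cat promoter, a ccdA fragment, and the complete ccdB toxin gene. Because CcdB poisons DNA gyrase, the uncut vector must be maintained in a ccdB-tolerant strain, with chloramphenicol and ampicillin both selecting for the intact plasmid. Immediately downstream of this cassette lies a partial match to the Streptococcus pyogenes tracrRNA, consistent with the sgRNA scaffold. According to the catalogue entry, a Solanum lycopersicum U6 promoter drives the guide; the automated annotation did not detect it, but it would be expected in the unannotated stretch upstream of the cassette.

In use, a pair of hybridized oligonucleotides encoding the target-specific spacer replaces the CmR-ccdB cassette, so that standard E. coli strains only survive if they carry recombinant plasmids. This produces a complete unit of U6 promoter, spacer and scaffold. The shuttle designation and the associated publication on multiplex editing in Nicotiana benthamiana and Arabidopsis suggest that such units from several shuttle vectors are subsequently combined into a recipient vector, although the record does not detail the assembly scheme or the enzymes involved.
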