Addgene plasmid #153261: pDGE663
Purpose: (Empty Backbone) M6E shuttle vector containing the Solanum lycopersicum U6 promoter for preparation of single guide RNA transcriptional units by cloning of hybridized oligonucleotides.
Depositing lab: Johannes Stuttmann. Depositing organization: Martin-Luther-Universitaet Halle-Wittenberg. Publication: Highly efficient multiplex editing: One-shot generation of 8x Nicotiana benthamiana and 12x Arabidopsis mutants. Stuttmann J, Barthel K, Martin P, Ordon J, Erickson JL, Herr R, Ferik F, Kretschmer C, Berner T, Keilwagen J, Marillonnet S, Bonas U. Plant J. 2021 Feb 12. doi: 10.1111/tpj.15197. PubMed 33577114.
Backbone
  Vector backbone: pUC57-BsaI
  Backbone size (bp): 2700
  Vector type: CRISPR
  Selectable markers: ccdB
Growth in bacteria
  Bacterial resistance: Chloramphenicol and Ampicillin, 25 & 100 μg/mL
  Growth temperature: 37°C
  Growth strain: ccdB Survival
  Copy number: High Copy
Gene/Insert
  Gene/Insert name: None
Terms and licenses: Academic/Nonprofit Terms; Industry Terms: Not Available to Industry
Depositor comments: Please visit https://www.biorxiv.org/content/10.1101/2020.03.31.018671v2 for bioRxiv preprint.
How to cite: pDGE663 was a gift from Johannes Stuttmann (Addgene plasmid # 153261 ; http://n2t.net/addgene:153261 ; RRID:Addgene_153261)
